Addgene plasmid #27743: pUT1153-HQ858697
Depositing lab: John Gray & Erich Grotewold. Depositing organization: University of Toledo. Publication: The Maize TFome--development of a transcription factor open reading frame collection for functional genomics. Burdo B, Gray J, Goetting-Minesky MP, Wittler B, Hunt M, Li T, Velliquette D, Thomas J, Gentzel I, dos Santos Brito M, Mejia-Guerra MK, Connolly LN, Qaisi D, Li W, Casas MI, Doseff AI, Grotewold E. Plant J. 2014 Oct;80(2):356-66. doi: 10.1111/tpj.12623. Epub 2014 Aug 26. PubMed 25053252.
Backbone
  Vector backbone: pENTR/D
  Backbone manufacturer: Invitrogen
  Backbone size w/o insert (bp): 2580
  Vector type: Entry vector
Growth in bacteria
  Bacterial resistance: Kanamycin, 50 μg/mL
  Growth temperature: 37°C
  Growth strain: DH5alpha
  Growth instructions: E. coli TOP10
  Copy number: Low Copy
Gene/Insert
  Gene/Insert name: MYB transcription factor from DR785666
  Species: Zea mays
  Insert size (bp): 825
  GenBank ID: HQ858697
  Cloning method: Restriction Enzyme
  Sequencing primers: 5′ M13 For; 3′ M13 Rev
Terms and licenses: Academic/Nonprofit Terms; Industry Terms: Not Available to Industry
Depositor comments: This CDS was amplified using PCR from a full length cDNA template from the Maize Full-length cDNA Project (www.maizecdna.org) and the PCR product included the stop codon. The PCR product was cloned into a Gateway pENTR/D vector. Further information on this gene may be obtained at www.grassius.org using the GenBank number. (The second half of the plasmid name is the GenBank Number for the sequence of the insert)
How to cite: pUT1153-HQ858697 was a gift from John Gray & Erich Grotewold (Addgene plasmid # 27743 ; http://n2t.net/addgene:27743 ; RRID:Addgene_27743)
