[The description below was written by a language model from this plasmid's Addgene catalogue record and pLannotate feature annotations shown in this document.]
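Description:
pUT1153-HQ858697 is a Gateway entry clone built on the Invitrogen pENTR/D backbone and carrying the coding sequence of a Zea mays MYB transcription factor. It belongs to the Maize TFome, a collection of transcription factor open reading frames assembled for functional genomics. The plasmid is propagated in E. coli under kanamycin selection, conferred by an aminoglycoside phosphotransferase gene (KanR). It replicates from a ColE1/pUC-type origin. The catalogue lists it as low copy, whereas the automated annotation labels this origin class as high copy. The full sequence record is 3,405 nt, consistent with a 2,580 bp backbone plus an 825 bp insert.

The insert was PCR-amplified from a full-length maize cDNA clone and retains its native stop codon, so it is suited to untagged or N-terminally tagged expression rather than C-terminal fusions. It sits between attL1 and attL2 sites, which allow LR Clonase-mediated transfer of the ORF, in defined orientation and frame, into any attR-containing destination vector. The annotation software labels the ORF as a fragment of petunia ODO1. This reflects sequence similarity to an R2R3-type MYB protein rather than the insert's actual origin, which is maize. There is no promoter positioned to express the ORF in plants or other eukaryotes. The only promoter annotated is a T7 promoter just outside attL2, oriented back toward the insert. The rrnB T1 and T2 terminators upstream of attL1 insulate the cloning site from read-through transcription in the backbone, and the short lacI and lacZα matches are probably backbone remnants. M13 forward and reverse primer sites flank the cassette for sequence verification. The clone serves as a source for moving this MYB ORF into expression vectors for downstream functional studies.
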