Features (pLannotate 1.2.2; 10 found; start..end, strand, type, name):
      1..100     +  protein_bind   attL1: mutant version of attL; recombination site for the Gateway® LR reaction LR Clonase™
    121..888     +  CDS            ODO1 (fragment): ODO1_PETHY - Experimental evidence at transcript level: Swiss-Prot protein existence level 2. R2R3 MYB-type transcription factor controlling the production of volatile organic compounds (VOCs), including floral volatile benzenoids and phenylpropanoids (FVBP), in flowers of fragrant cultivars (e.g. cv. Mitchell and cv. V26) by regulating the shikimate pathway, via the activation of several genes (e.g. EPSPS, ADT1, PAL1, CFAT and CCoAOMT1) (PubMed:15805488, PubMed:21497087, PubMed:21585571, PubMed:26620524). This scent, mostly produced in the evening and night by the petals, attracts the pollina
    962..1061    -  protein_bind   attL2: mutant version of attL; recombination site for the Gateway® LR reaction LR Clonase™
   1079..1097    -  promoter       T7 promoter: promoter for bacteriophage T7 RNA polymerase
   1231..2040    +  CDS            KanR: aminoglycoside phosphotransferase; aph(3')-Ia; confers resistance to kanamycin in bacteria or G418 (Geneticin®) in eukaryotes
   2187..2775    +  rep_origin     ori: high-copy-number ColE1/pMB1/pBR322/pUC origin of replication
   2958..3050    +  CDS            lacI (fragment): lac repressor; lacI; The lac repressor binds to the lac operator to inhibit transcription in E. coli. This inhibition can be relieved by adding lactose or isopropyl-β-D-thiogalactopyranoside (IPTG).
   3105..3132    -  terminator     rrnB T2 terminator: transcription terminator T2 from the E. coli rrnB gene
   3264..3307    +  terminator     rrnB T1 terminator: Escherichia coli rrnB; transcription terminator T1 from the E. coli rrnB gene
   3354..3390    -  CDS            lacZα (fragment): LacZα fragment of β-galactosidase; lacZ fragment
>Addgene plasmid #27743 | pUT1153-HQ858697 | depositor full sequence | sequence record 13047 | Author sequence
CAAATAATGATTTTATTTTGACTGATAGTGACCTGTTCGTTGCAACAAATTGATGAGCAATGCTTTTTTA
TAATGCCAACTTTGTACAAAAAAGCAGGCTCCGCGGCCGCCCCCTTCACCATGGGTCGGCAGCCGTGCTG
CGACAAGCTGGGGGTGAAGCGGGGGCCGTGGACGGCGGAGGAGGACCGCAAGCTCATCAACTTCATCCTC
ACCAACGGCCATTGCTGCTGGCGCGCGGTGCCCAAGCTCGCCGGCCTGCTGCGCTGCGGCAAGAGCTGCC
GCCTGCGCTGGACCAACTACCTCCGCCCGGACCTCAAGCGCGGGCTCCTCACGGACGCCGAGGAGCAGGT
CGTCATCGACCTCCACGCCAAGCTCGGCAACAGATGGTCGAAGATTGCTGCCAAGCTACCGGGCAGGACT
GACAACGAGATCAAGAACCACTGGAACACGCACATTAAGAAGAAGCTGATCAAGATGGGCATCGATCCAG
TCACGCACGAACCCCTCGACCGGAAGACAACCAGCAGCGGCCCGGCTACAACCTCTCAGTCAACCAAGTC
TGACGAGGCGACCAAGGAGCAGAGCCCGCAGAACGACGACGCCGTGATAAGGGACGTGCCGGCCGATGGT
TGCAGCCCGACGGAATCGAGCACGAACACCGTGAGCACCGGCGGAAGCAGCAGCAGTGGTGGCGGCGGCC
ATGACCAAGACCCGCTGGTGAAGTGGCTTTTGGAAGAGGAGCCTGCCACCGGCGACGAGGCGTGGCTGAA
CTTCACTGGCAGTGTCGACGTGGACGAGTTCAGCAGCATTGCCGCCGGTCCGGAGTTGTTGCCGTGGGAT
GGCGCGACCGACTGGCTGCTCGACTACCAAGATTTTGGATTGGGGGACTCGAGCTTGGTCGATGGCTACA
TGGTCAACAACAACAGCTCAAACGGAGCAAAGTTCAAGGGTGGGCGCGCCGACCCAGCTTTCTTGTACAA
AGTTGGCATTATAAGAAAGCATTGCTTATCAATTTGTTGCAACGAACAGGTCACTATCAGTCAAAATAAA
ATCATTATTTGCCATCCAGCTGATATCCCCTATAGTGAGTCGTATTACATGGTCATAGCTGTTTCCTGGC
AGCTCTGGCCCGTGTCTCAAAATCTCTGATGTTACATTGCACAAGATAAAAATATATCATCATGAACAAT
AAAACTGTCTGCTTACATAAACAGTAATACAAGGGGTGTTATGAGCCATATTCAACGGGAAACGTCGAGG
CCGCGATTAAATTCCAACATGGATGCTGATTTATATGGGTATAAATGGGCTCGCGATAATGTCGGGCAAT
CAGGTGCGACAATCTATCGCTTGTATGGGAAGCCCGATGCGCCAGAGTTGTTTCTGAAACATGGCAAAGG
TAGCGTTGCCAATGATGTTACAGATGAGATGGTCAGACTAAACTGGCTGACGGAATTTATGCCTCTTCCG
ACCATCAAGCATTTTATCCGTACTCCTGATGATGCATGGTTACTCACCACTGCGATCCCCGGAAAAACAG
CATTCCAGGTATTAGAAGAATATCCTGATTCAGGTGAAAATATTGTTGATGCGCTGGCAGTGTTCCTGCG
CCGGTTGCATTCGATTCCTGTTTGTAATTGTCCTTTTAACAGCGATCGCGTATTTCGTCTCGCTCAGGCG
CAATCACGAATGAATAACGGTTTGGTTGATGCGAGTGATTTTGATGACGAGCGTAATGGCTGGCCTGTTG
AACAAGTCTGGAAAGAAATGCATAAACTTTTGCCATTCTCACCGGATTCAGTCGTCACTCATGGTGATTT
CTCACTTGATAACCTTATTTTTGACGAGGGGAAATTAATAGGTTGTATTGATGTTGGACGAGTCGGAATC
GCAGACCGATACCAGGATCTTGCCATCCTATGGAACTGCCTCGGTGAGTTTTCTCCTTCATTACAGAAAC
GGCTTTTTCAAAAATATGGTATTGATAATCCTGATATGAATAAATTGCAGTTTCATTTGATGCTCGATGA
GTTTTTCTAATCAGAATTGGTTAATTGGTTGTAACACTGGCAGAGCATTACGCTGACTTGACGGGACGGC
GCAAGCTCATGACCAAAATCCCTTAACGTGAGTTACGCGTCGTTCCACTGAGCGTCAGACCCCGTAGAAA
AGATCAAAGGATCTTCTTGAGATCCTTTTTTTCTGCGCGTAATCTGCTGCTTGCAAACAAAAAAACCACC
GCTACCAGCGGTGGTTTGTTTGCCGGATCAAGAGCTACCAACTCTTTTTCCGAAGGTAACTGGCTTCAGC
AGAGCGCAGATACCAAATACTGTCCTTCTAGTGTAGCCGTAGTTAGGCCACCACTTCAAGAACTCTGTAG
CACCGCCTACATACCTCGCTCTGCTAATCCTGTTACCAGTGGCTGCTGCCAGTGGCGATAAGTCGTGTCT
TACCGGGTTGGACTCAAGACGATAGTTACCGGATAAGGCGCAGCGGTCGGGCTGAACGGGGGGTTCGTGC
ACACAGCCCAGCTTGGAGCGAACGACCTACACCGAACTGAGATACCTACAGCGTGAGCATTGAGAAAGCG
CCACGCTTCCCGAAGGGAGAAAGGCGGACAGGTATCCGGTAAGCGGCAGGGTCGGAACAGGAGAGCGCAC
GAGGGAGCTTCCAGGGGGAAACGCCTGGTATCTTTATAGTCCTGTCGGGTTTCGCCACCTCTGACTTGAG
CGTCGATTTTTGTGATGCTCGTCAGGGGGGCGGAGCCTATGGAAAAACGCCAGCAACGCGGCCTTTTTAC
GGTTCCTGGCCTTTTGCTGGCCTTTTGCTCACATGTTCTTTCCTGCGTTATCCCCTGATTCTGTGGATAA
CCGTATTACCGCCTTTGAGTGAGCTGATACCGCTCGCCGCAGCCGAACGACCGAGCGCAGCGAGTCAGTG
AGCGAGGAAGCGGAAGAGCGCCCAATACGCAAACCGCCTCTCCCCGCGCGTTGGCCGATTCATTAATGCA
GCTGGCACGACAGGTTTCCCGACTGGAAAGCGGGCAGTGAGCGCAACGCAATTAATACGCGTACCGCTAG
CCAGGAAGAGTTTGTAGAAACGCAAAAAGGCCATCCGTCAGGATGGCCTTCTGCTTAGTTTGATGCCTGG
CAGTTTATGGCGGGCGTCCTGCCCGCCACCCTCCGGGCCGTTGCTTCACAACGTTCAAATCCGCTCCCGG
CGGATTTGTCCTACTCAGGAGAGCGTTCACCGACAAACAACAGATAAAACGAAAGGCCCAGTCTTCCGAC
TGAGCCTTTCGTTTTATTTGATGCCTGGCAGTTCCCTACTCTCGCGTTAACGCTAGCATGGATGTTTTCC
CAGTCACGACGTTGTAAAACGACGGCCAGTCTTAAGCTCGGGCCC
