>Addgene plasmid #27743 | pUT1153-HQ858697 | addgene partial sequence | sequence record 34069 | 27743 with M13pUC-fwd
ATAATGATTTTATTTTGACTGATAGTGACCTGTTCGTTGCAACAAATTGATGAGCAATGCTTTTTTATAA
TGCCAACTTTGTACAAAAAAGCAGGCTCCGCGGCCGCCCCCTTCACCATGGGTCGGCAGCCGTGCTGCGA
CAAGCTGGGGGTGAAGCGGGGGCCGTGGACGGCGGAGGAGGACCGCAAGCTCATCAACTTCATCCTCACC
AACGGCCATTGCTGCTGGCGCGCGGTGCCCAAGCTCGCCGGCCTGCTGCGCTGCGGCAAGAGCTGCCGCC
TGCGCTGGACCAACTACCTCCGCCCGGACCTCAAGCGCGGGCTCCTCACGGACGCCGAGGAGCAGGTCGT
CATCGACCTCCACGCCAAGCTCGGCAACAGATGGTCGAAGATTGCTGCCAAGCTACCGGGCAGGACTGAC
AACGAGATCAAGAACCACTGGAACACGCACATTAAGAAGAAGCTGATCAAGATGGGCATCGATCCAGTCA
CGCACGAACCCCTCGACCGGAAGACAACCAGCAGCGGCCCGGCTACAACCTCTCAGTCAACCAAGTCTGA
CGAGGCGACCAAGGAGCAGAGCCCGCAGAACGACGACGCCGTGATAAGGGACGTGCCGGCCGATGGTTGC
AGCCCGACGGAATCGAGCACGAACACCGTGAGCACCGGCGGAAGCAGCAGCAGTGGTGGCGGCGGCCATG
ACCAAGACCCGCTGGTGAAGTGGCTTTTGGAAGA
